Addgene plasmid #73871: pRS303 Bt δCOP
Purpose: Bos taurus Arcn1
Depositing lab: Blanche Schwappach. Depositing organization: Universitaetsmedizin Goettingen. Publication: delta-COP contains a helix C-terminal to its longin domain key to COPI dynamics and function. Arakel EC, Richter KP, Clancy A, Schwappach B. Proc Natl Acad Sci U S A. 2016 Jun 21;113(25):6916-21. doi: 10.1073/pnas.1603544113. Epub 2016 Jun 13. PubMed 27298352.
Backbone
  Vector backbone: pRS303
  Vector type: Yeast Expression
  Selectable markers: HIS3
Growth in bacteria
  Bacterial resistance: Ampicillin, 100 μg/mL
  Growth temperature: 37°C
  Growth strain: DH5alpha
  Copy number: Unknown
Gene/Insert
  Gene/Insert name: Ret2 Promoter- COPD
  Species: B. taurus (bovine), S. cerevisiae (budding yeast)
  Promoter: Ret2 Promoter
  Cloning method: Restriction Enzyme; 5′ cloning site BamH1 (not destroyed); 3′ cloning site Not1 (not destroyed)
  Sequencing primers: 5′ CAAGAACAAGGGCAATTAGCCTCAGCGTCG
Terms and licenses: Academic/Nonprofit Terms; Industry Terms: Not Available to Industry
How to cite: pRS303 Bt δCOP was a gift from Blanche Schwappach (Addgene plasmid # 73871 ; http://n2t.net/addgene:73871 ; RRID:Addgene_73871)
