[The description below was written by a language model from this plasmid's Addgene catalogue record and pLannotate feature annotations shown in this document.]
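Description:
pRS303 Bt δCOP is a yeast expression plasmid built on pRS303, a pBluescript-derived shuttle vector of the integrating class. The 6.8 kb annotated sequence contains no yeast replication origin or centromere, which is consistent with a construct that must integrate into the genome to be stably maintained in Saccharomyces cerevisiae. Selection in yeast relies on the HIS3 auxotrophic marker with its own promoter, which restores histidine prototrophy in his3 strains. In E. coli the plasmid is propagated through a high-copy ColE1/pUC-type origin and selected with ampicillin via the β-lactamase gene. An f1 origin, the lac promoter/operator and lacZα remnants, and flanking T3 and T7 promoters are carried over from the pBluescript lineage.

The insert, cloned between BamHI and NotI sites that were both preserved, places the full bovine ARCN1 (COPD) coding sequence under the promoter of yeast RET2, the gene encoding the yeast δ-COP orthologue. ARCN1 encodes the δ subunit of the coatomer (COPI) complex, which coats Golgi-derived vesicles and is needed for retrograde Golgi-to-ER retrieval of dilysine-tagged proteins. A fragment of the RPN12 gene annotated upstream in the opposite orientation probably reflects neighbouring genomic sequence carried along with the RET2 promoter region. No epitope tag or dedicated yeast terminator is annotated. Driving the mammalian subunit from the native yeast promoter suggests expression at near-endogenous levels, for example to test whether bovine δ-COP can function in place of the yeast protein. That fits the associated study of δ-COP structure and COPI dynamics, although the record states the purpose only as the bovine gene itself.
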