Features (pLannotate 1.2.2; 21 found; start..end, strand, type, name):
     96..200     +  promoter       AmpR promoter: bla
    201..1061    +  CDS            AmpR: β-lactamase; bla; confers resistance to ampicillin, carbenicillin, and related antibiotics
   1232..1820    +  rep_origin     ori: high-copy-number ColE1/pMB1/pBR322/pUC origin of replication
   2003..2095    +  CDS            lacI (fragment): lac repressor; lacI; The lac repressor binds to the lac operator to inhibit transcription in E. coli. This inhibition can be relieved by adding lactose or isopropyl-β-D-thiogalactopyranoside (IPTG).
   2108..2129    +  protein_bind   CAP binding site: CAP binding activates transcription in the presence of cAMP. E. coli catabolite activator protein
   2144..2174    +  promoter       lac promoter: promoter for the E. coli lac operon
   2182..2198    +  protein_bind   lac operator: The lac repressor binds to the lac operator to inhibit transcription in E. coli. This inhibition can be relieved by adding lactose or isopropyl-β-D-thiogalactopyranoside (IPTG). lac repressor encoded by lacI
   2243..2261    +  promoter       T3 promoter: promoter for bacteriophage T3 RNA polymerase
   2273..2293    -  misc_feature   MCS (fragment): pBluescript multiple cloning site
   2294..2467    -  CDS            RPN12 (fragment): RPN12_YEAST - Also known as NIN1. Experimental evidence at protein level: Swiss-Prot protein existence level 1. Acts as a regulatory subunit of the 26S proteasome which is involved in the ATP-dependent degradation of ubiquitinated proteins. Necessary for activation of the CDC28 kinase. From Saccharomyces cerevisiae (strain ATCC 204508 / S288c) (Baker's yeast).
   3178..4710    +  CDS            ARCN1: COPD_BOVIN - Also known as COPD. Experimental evidence at protein level: Swiss-Prot protein existence level 1. The coatomer is a cytosolic protein complex that binds to dilysine motifs and reversibly associates with Golgi non-clathrin- coated vesicles, which further mediate biosynthetic protein transport from the ER, via the Golgi up to the trans Golgi network. Coatomer complex is required for budding from Golgi membranes, and is essential for the retrograde Golgi-to-ER transport of dilysine-tagged proteins. In mammals, the coatomer can only be recruited by membranes associated to ADP-ribosyla
   4722..4745    -  misc_feature   MCS (fragment): pBluescript multiple cloning site
   4754..4772    -  promoter       T7 promoter: promoter for bacteriophage T7 RNA polymerase
   4775..4932    +  CDS            lacZα (fragment): LacZα fragment of β-galactosidase; lacZ fragment
   4936..5364    +  rep_origin     f1 ori (sequence partly withheld): f1 bacteriophage origin of replication; arrow indicates direction of (+) strand synthesis
   5392..5443    -  misc_feature   bom (fragment): basis of mobility region from pBR322
   5651..6313    -  CDS            HIS3: imidazoleglycerol-phosphate dehydratase, required for histidine biosynthesis; S. cerevisiae HIS3; yeast auxotrophic marker
   6314..6501    -  promoter       HIS3 promoter: S. cerevisiae HIS3
   6551..6631    +  CDS            MRM1 (fragment): MRM1_YEAST - Also known as PET56 From Saccharomyces cerevisiae (strain ATCC 204508 / S288c) (Baker's yeast).
   6632..6681    -  misc_feature   bom (fragment): basis of mobility region from pBR322
   6783..1       -  CDS            rop (fragment) (across the origin): Rop protein, which maintains plasmids at low copy number; rop
>Addgene plasmid #73871 | pRS303 Bt δCOP | addgene full sequence | sequence record 199973 | Addgene NGS Result
GACGAAAGGGCCTCGTGATACGCCTATTTTTATAGGTTAATGTCATGATAATAATGGTTTCTTAGACGTC
AGGTGGCACTTTTCGGGGAAATGTGCGCGGAACCCCTATTTGTTTATTTTTCTAAATACATTCAAATATG
TATCCGCTCATGAGACAATAACCCTGATAAATGCTTCAATAATATTGAAAAAGGAAGAGTATGAGTATTC
AACATTTCCGTGTCGCCCTTATTCCCTTTTTTGCGGCATTTTGCCTTCCTGTTTTTGCTCACCCAGAAAC
GCTGGTGAAAGTAAAAGATGCTGAAGATCAGTTGGGTGCACGAGTGGGTTACATCGAACTGGATCTCAAC
AGCGGTAAGATCCTTGAGAGTTTTCGCCCCGAAGAACGTTTTCCAATGATGAGCACTTTTAAAGTTCTGC
TATGTGGCGCGGTATTATCCCGTATTGACGCCGGGCAAGAGCAACTCGGTCGCCGCATACACTATTCTCA
GAATGACTTGGTTGAGTACTCACCAGTCACAGAAAAGCATCTTACGGATGGCATGACAGTAAGAGAATTA
TGCAGTGCTGCCATAACCATGAGTGATAACACTGCGGCCAACTTACTTCTGACAACGATCGGAGGACCGA
AGGAGCTAACCGCTTTTTTGCACAACATGGGGGATCATGTAACTCGCCTTGATCGTTGGGAACCGGAGCT
GAATGAAGCCATACCAAACGACGAGCGTGACACCACGATGCCTGTAGCAATGGCAACAACGTTGCGCAAA
CTATTAACTGGCGAACTACTTACTCTAGCTTCCCGGCAACAATTAATAGACTGGATGGAGGCGGATAAAG
TTGCAGGACCACTTCTGCGCTCGGCCCTTCCGGCTGGCTGGTTTATTGCTGATAAATCTGGAGCCGGTGA
GCGTGGGTCTCGCGGTATCATTGCAGCACTGGGGCCAGATGGTAAGCCCTCCCGTATCGTAGTTATCTAC
ACGACGGGGAGTCAGGCAACTATGGATGAACGAAATAGACAGATCGCTGAGATAGGTGCCTCACTGATTA
AGCATTGGTAACTGTCAGACCAAGTTTACTCATATATACTTTAGATTGATTTAAAACTTCATTTTTAATT
TAAAAGGATCTAGGTGAAGATCCTTTTTGATAATCTCATGACCAAAATCCCTTAACGTGAGTTTTCGTTC
CACTGAGCGTCAGACCCCGTAGAAAAGATCAAAGGATCTTCTTGAGATCCTTTTTTTCTGCGCGTAATCT
GCTGCTTGCAAACAAAAAAACCACCGCTACCAGCGGTGGTTTGTTTGCCGGATCAAGAGCTACCAACTCT
TTTTCCGAAGGTAACTGGCTTCAGCAGAGCGCAGATACCAAATACTGTTCTTCTAGTGTAGCCGTAGTTA
GGCCACCACTTCAAGAACTCTGTAGCACCGCCTACATACCTCGCTCTGCTAATCCTGTTACCAGTGGCTG
CTGCCAGTGGCGATAAGTCGTGTCTTACCGGGTTGGACTCAAGACGATAGTTACCGGATAAGGCGCAGCG
GTCGGGCTGAACGGGGGGTTCGTGCACACAGCCCAGCTTGGAGCGAACGACCTACACCGAACTGAGATAC
CTACAGCGTGAGCTATGAGAAAGCGCCACGCTTCCCGAAGGGAGAAAGGCGGACAGGTATCCGGTAAGCG
GCAGGGTCGGAACAGGAGAGCGCACGAGGGAGCTTCCAGGGGGAAACGCCTGGTATCTTTATAGTCCTGT
CGGGTTTCGCCACCTCTGACTTGAGCGTCGATTTTTGTGATGCTCGTCAGGGGGGCGGAGCCTATGGAAA
AACGCCAGCAACGCGGCCTTTTTACGGTTCCTGGCCTTTTGCTGGCCTTTTGCTCACATGTTCTTTCCTG
CGTTATCCCCTGATTCTGTGGATAACCGTATTACCGCCTTTGAGTGAGCTGATACCGCTCGCCGCAGCCG
AACGACCGAGCGCAGCGAGTCAGTGAGCGAGGAAGCGGAAGAGCGCCCAATACGCAAACCGCCTCTCCCC
GCGCGTTGGCCGATTCATTAATGCAGCTGGCACGACAGGTTTCCCGACTGGAAAGCGGGCAGTGAGCGCA
ACGCAATTAATGTGAGTTAGCTCACTCATTAGGCACCCCAGGCTTTACACTTTATGCTTCCGGCTCGTAT
GTTGTGTGGAATTGTGAGCGGATAACAATTTCACACAGGAAACAGCTATGACCATGATTACGCCAAGCTC
GAAATTAACCCTCACTAAAGGGAACAAAAGCTGGTACCGGGCCCCCCCTCGAGAGTAATCATCAAATCAT
TCAAATAGATGTCATTTTGAATGGATAAGTCAGGTATTAAAAGGTTATTCTTGATAAGTTCGATCTTGAT
AGGGGGCAAGAGCTTCTCACACGCGGCATAATCGCCGTTTTCAAAGGCTATGCTTAACGACTTGGTCAAT
TCGGCTAACGAGGGCATTACGATGGCTTCTTATCTCACTCCAATAGTACTTTCCACCGGTTATACTTCCG
GCTTTTCCCTATTAATACAAGCTACAATTTCAATGGGTGGCAAATAATGTGTAGAATAGAAAATAAGCCG
ACAGGGTAATAAAGAAAATTTTTAGAAAAAAAAGGTTAGATGGCTTATTTAAGTTACAGGCTAGCGAAAA
AAGGAACTTCAGGGCAAGTAAAGTGTTTGATTGGGCACTAGCATGGCTTATAAAGGCGAGCAATTGTCGA
AACTAATTAATGTTGTACGGACTATTGCTGTCTTCTCGTGGTAAATGCGTGTTCCAGGTCGAATACTACT
TGCACACAGGCGAGCGGGGCCCCATAAAAGTGTTGCCGATTTGTTAAGTTGTCTTTTCGGTTTTTCTACT
CTGTTATTCCTTACTTCCCTTTTTAAGAACTCTTTTTATCCTTCATTTAGGATCTTGCACGTCTCCGCCT
CATCACTTGAATTAAAACATGTCTCTGTCAGTAAACCTTGGCGTTTCTATTGTTCTTCATAGTTCAACTT
TTATTATTACCCGCCCTGCGCGTTTACATTTTTCCAGCAACAGCCAGCGAAAAATTAGAAAATCTGGTTG
TTGACACCTCAAGAACAAGGGCAATTAGCCTCAGCGTCGAATATAGATCATATTAGAATACCTATAGCTC
CATCAAAAGAAATACACAGGATCCACCATGGTGCTGTTGGCAGCAGCAGTCTGTACAAAAGCAGGAAAAG
CTATTGTTTCTCGACAGTTTGTAGAGATGACTCGAACTCGGATTGAGGGCTTGTTAGCAGCTTTTCCAAA
GCTCATGAACACTGGAAAACAACATACATTTGTGGAAACAGAGAGTGTCAGATATGTTTACCAGCCTATG
GAGAAATTGTACATGGTACTGATCACCACCAAAAACAGCAACATCTTAGAAGATCTGGAGACCCTAAGGC
TCTTCTCAAGAGTGATTCCTGAATATTGCCGAGCCTTAGAAGAGAATGAAATATCTGAGCACTGTTTTGA
TTTGATTTTTGCATTTGACGAAATTGTTGCCTTGGGATACCGGGAGAATGTTAACCTGGCACAGATCAGA
ACCTTCACAGAAATGGATTCCCATGAGGAGAAGGTGTTCAGAGCAGTCAGAGAGACTCAAGAGCGTGAAG
CCAAGGCTGAGATGCGGCGTAAAGCAAAAGAATTACAGCAGGCCCGAAGAGATGCAGAGAGACAGGGCAA
AAAAGCACCAGGATTTGGGGGCTTTGGAAGCTCCACAGTGTCTGGAGGCAGCACAACTTCTATGATCACA
GAGACCATCATTGAAACTGACAAACCAAAAGTGGCACCCGCACCAGCCAGACCTTCAGGCCCTAGCAAGG
CTCTGAAACTGGGAGCCAAAGGAAAGGAAGTAGATAACTTCGTTGACAAATTGAAATCTGAAGGCGAAAA
TATCATATCCTCCAATATGGGCAAGCGTACCTCTGAAGCAACCAAAGTGCATGCTCCACCCATTAATATG
GAGAGTGTGCACATGAAGATTGAGGAAAAGATCACATTAACCTGTGGCCGAGATGGAGGATTACAGAACA
TGGAGCTGCACGGCATGATCATGCTTAGGATCTCAGATGATAAATTTGGCCGAATTCGTCTTCATGTGGA
AAATGAAGACAAGAAAGGAGTACAGCTACAGACCCATCCAAATGTGGATAAAAAACTTTTCACTGCAGAA
TCTCTAATTGGTTTGAAGAATCCAGAGAAGTCATTTCCAGTCAACAGTGATGTAGGGGTGCTAAAGTGGA
GACTGCAGACCACAGAGGAGTCTTTTATTCCACTGACAATTAATTGCTGGCCCTCAGAAAGTGGAAATGG
TTGTGATGTCAACATAGAATATGAGCTACAAGAAGATAATTTAGAACTGAATGATGTGGTTATCACCATT
CCACTCCCATCTGGTGTTGGCGCTCCAGTGATTGGTGAGATTGATGGCGAGTATCGACATGACAGTCGAC
GAAATACCTTGGAGTGGTGCCTGCCAGTGATTGATGCCAAAAATAAGAGTGGCAGCCTTGAGTTCAGCAT
TGCTGGGCAGCCCAATGACTTCTTCCCTGTTCAAGTCTCCTTCATCTCCAAAAAAAATTACTGTAACATA
CAGGTTACCAAAGTGACCCAGGTAGATGGAAACAGCCCTGTAAGGTTTTCCACAGAGACCACTTTCCTAG
TGGATAAGTATGAAATTCTGTAGATAAGAATGCGGCCGCCACCGCGGTGGAGCTCCAATTCGCCCTATAG
TGAGTCGTATTACAATTCACTGGCCGTCGTTTTACAACGTCGTGACTGGGAAAACCCTGGCGTTACCCAA
CTTAATCGCCTTGCAGCACATCCCCCTTTCGCCAGCTGGCGTAATAGCGAAGAGGCCCGCACCGATCGCC
CTTCCCAACAGTTGCGCAGCCTGAATGGCGAATGG
[124 nt withheld, positions 4936-5059]
C
[91 nt withheld, positions 5061-5151]
A
[49 nt withheld, positions 5153-5201]
CCTTTGACGTTGGAGTCCACGTTCTTT
[37 nt withheld, positions 5229-5265]
ACCCTATCTCGGTCTATTCTTTTGATTTATAAGGGATTTTGCCGATTTCGGCCTATTGGTTAAAAAATGA
GCTGATTTAACAAAAATTTAACGCGAATTTTAACAAAATATTAACGCTTACAATTTCCTGATGCGGTATT
TTCTCCTTACGCATCTGTGCGGTATTTCACACCGCATAGATCCGTCGAGTTCAAGAGAAAAAAAAAGAAA
AAGCAAAAAGAAAAAAGGAAAGCGCGCCTCGTTCAGAATGACACGTATAGAATGATGCATTACCTTGTCA
TCTTCAGTATCATACTGTTCGTATACATACTTACTGACATTCATAGGTATACATATATACACATGTATAT
ATATCGTATGCTGCAGCTTTAAATAATCGGTGTCACTACATAAGAACACCTTTGGTGGAGGGAACATCGT
TGGTACCATTGGGCGAGGTGGCTTCTCTTATGGCAACCGCAAGAGCCTTGAACGCACTCTCACTACGGTG
ATGATCATTCTTGCCTCGCAGACAATCAACGTGGAGGGTAATTCTGCTAGCCTCTGCAAAGCTTTCAAGA
AAATGCGGGATCATCTCGCAAGAGAGATCTCCTACTTTCTCCCTTTGCAAACCAAGTTCGACAACTGCGT
ACGGCCTGTTCGAAAGATCTACCACCGCTCTGGAAAGTGCCTCATCCAAAGGCGCAAATCCTGATCCAAA
CCTTTTTACTCCACGCACGGCCCCTAGGGCCTCTTTAAAAGCTTGACCGAGAGCAATCCCGCAGTCTTCA
GTGGTGTGATGGTCGTCTATGTGTAAGTCACCAATGCACTCAACGATTAGCGACCAGCCGGAATGCTTGG
CCAGAGCATGTATCATATGGTCCAGAAACCCTATACCTGTGTGGACGTTAATCACTTGCGATTGTGTGGC
CTGTTCTGCTACTGCTTCTGCCTCTTTTTCTGGGAAGATCGAGTGCTCTATCGCTAGGGGACCACCCTTT
AAAGAGATCGCAATCTGAATCTTGGTTTCATTTGTAATACGCTTTACTAGGGCTTTCTGCTCTGTCATCT
TTGCCTTCGTTTATCTTGCCTGCTCATTTTTTAGTATATTCTTCGAAGAAATCACATTACTTTATATAAT
GTATAATTCATTATGTGATAATGCCAATCGCTAAGAAAAAAAAAGAGTCATCCGCTAGGTGGAAAAAAAA
AAATGAAAATCATTACCGAGGCATAAAAAAATATAGAGTGTACTAGAGGAGGCCAAGAGTAATAGAAAAA
GAAAATTGCGGGAAAGGACTGTGTTATGACTTCCCTGACTAATGCCGTGTTCAAACGATACCTGGCAGTG
ACTCCTAGCGCTCACCAAGCTCTTAAAACGGGAATTTATGGTGCACTCTCAGTACAATCTGCTCTGATGC
CGCATAGTTAAGCCAGCCCCGACACCCGCCAACACCCGCTGACGCGCCCTGACGGGCTTGTCTGCTCCCG
GCATCCGCTTACAGACAAGCTGTGACCGTCTCCGGGAGCTGCATGTGTCAGAGGTTTTCACCGTCATCAC
CGAAACGCGCGA
